LOCUS       Exported 5414 bp ds-DNA circular SYN 12-MAY-2021
DEFINITION  Homology arms and linker-mEGFP sequence for N-terminus tagging of
            human LMNB1.
ACCESSION   .
VERSION     .
KEYWORDS    AICSDP-10:LMNB1-mEGFP
SOURCE      synthetic DNA construct
  ORGANISM  synthetic DNA construct
REFERENCE   1 (bases 1 to 5414)
  AUTHORS   Roberts B, Haupt A, Tucker A, Grancharova T, Arakaki J, Fuqua MA,
            Nelson A, Hookway C, Ludmann SA, Mueller IA, Yang R, Horwitz R,
            Rafelski SM, Gunawardane RN
  TITLE     Systematic gene tagging using CRISPR/Cas9 in human stem cells to
            illuminate cell organization.
  JOURNAL   Mol Biol Cell. 2017 Oct 15;28(21):2854-2874. doi:
            10.1091/mbc.E17-03-0209. Epub 2017 Aug 16.
  PUBMED    28814507
REFERENCE   2 (bases 1 to 5414)
  AUTHORS   .
  TITLE     Direct Submission
  JOURNAL   Exported May 12, 2021 from SnapGene Server 1.1.58
            http://www.snapgene.com
FEATURES             Location/Qualifiers
     source          1..5414
                     /organism="synthetic DNA construct"
                     /mol_type="other DNA"
     primer_bind     complement(29..51)
                     /label=pGEX 3'
                     /note="pGEX vectors, reverse primer"
     primer_bind     151..170
                     /label=pRS-marker
                     /note="pRS vectors, use to sequence yeast selectable
                     marker"
     primer_bind     364..386
                     /label=M13/pUC Forward
                     /note="In lacZ gene"
     primer_bind     378..395
                     /label=M13 Forward
                     /note="In lacZ gene. Also called M13-F20 or M13 (-21)
                     Forward"
     primer_bind     379..395
                     /label=M13 fwd
                     /note="common sequencing primer, one of multiple similar
                     variants"
     CDS             1415..2131
                     /codon_start=1
                     /product="enhanced GFP with monomerizing A206K mutation
                     (Zacharias et al., 2002)"
                     /label=mEGFP
                     /note="mammalian codon-optimized"
                     /translation="MVSKGEELFTGVVPILVELDGDVNGHKFSVSGEGEGDATYGKLTL
                     KFICTTGKLPVPWPTLVTTLTYGVQCFSRYPDHMKQHDFFKSAMPEGYVQERTIFFKDD
                     GNYKTRAEVKFEGDTLVNRIELKGIDFKEDGNILGHKLEYNYNSHNVYIMADKQKNGIK
                     VNFKIRHNIEDGSVQLADHYQQNTPIGDGPVLLPDNHYLSTQSKLSKDPNEKRDHMVLL
                     EFVTAAGITLGMDELYK"
     primer_bind     complement(1460..1481)
                     /label=EGFP-N
                     /note="EGFP, reverse primer"
     primer_bind     complement(1721..1740)
                     /label=EXFP-R
                     /note="For distinguishing EGFP variants, reverse primer"
     primer_bind     2068..2089
                     /label=EGFP-C
                     /note="EGFP, forward primer"
     primer_bind     complement(3193..3209)
                     /label=M13 rev
                     /note="common sequencing primer, one of multiple similar
                     variants"
     primer_bind     complement(3193..3209)
                     /label=M13 Reverse
                     /note="In lacZ gene. Also called M13-rev"
     primer_bind     complement(3206..3228)
                     /label=M13/pUC Reverse
                     /note="In lacZ gene"
     protein_bind    3217..3233
                     /label=lac operator
                     /bound_moiety="lac repressor encoded by lacI"
                     /note="The lac repressor binds to the lac operator to
                     inhibit transcription in E. coli. This inhibition can be
                     relieved by adding lactose or
                     isopropyl-beta-D-thiogalactopyranoside (IPTG)."
     promoter        complement(3241..3271)
                     /label=lac promoter
                     /note="promoter for the E. coli lac operon"
     protein_bind    3286..3307
                     /label=CAP binding site
                     /bound_moiety="E. coli catabolite activator protein"
                     /note="CAP binding activates transcription in the presence
                     of cAMP."
     primer_bind     complement(3424..3441)
                     /label=L4440
                     /note="L4440 vector, forward primer"
     rep_origin      complement(3595..4183)
                     /direction=LEFT
                     /label=ori
                     /note="high-copy-number ColE1/pMB1/pBR322/pUC origin of
                     replication"
     primer_bind     complement(3675..3694)
                     /label=pBR322ori-F
                     /note="pBR322 origin, forward primer"
     CDS             complement(4354..5214)
                     /codon_start=1
                     /gene="bla"
                     /product="beta-lactamase"
                     /label=AmpR
                     /note="confers resistance to ampicillin, carbenicillin, and
                     related antibiotics"
                     /translation="MSIQHFRVALIPFFAAFCLPVFAHPETLVKVKDAEDQLGARVGYI
                     ELDLNSGKILESFRPEERFPMMSTFKVLLCGAVLSRIDAGQEQLGRRIHYSQNDLVEYS
                     PVTEKHLTDGMTVRELCSAAITMSDNTAANLLLTTIGGPKELTAFLHNMGDHVTRLDRW
                     EPELNEAIPNDERDTTMPVAMATTLRKLLTGELLTLASRQQLIDWMEADKVAGPLLRSA
                     LPAGWFIADKSGAGERGSRGIIAALGPDGKPSRIVVIYTTGSQATMDERNRQIAEIGAS
                     LIKHW"
     primer_bind     4977..4996
                     /label=Amp-R
                     /note="Ampicillin resistance gene, reverse primer"
     promoter        complement(5215..5319)
                     /gene="bla"
                     /label=AmpR promoter
     primer_bind     5387..5405
                     /label=pBRforEco
                     /note="pBR322 vectors, upsteam of EcoRI site, forward
                     primer"
ORIGIN
        1 tcgcgcgttt cggtgatgac ggtgaaaacc tctgacacat gcagctcccg gagacggtca
       61 cagcttgtct gtaagcggat gccgggagca gacaagcccg tcagggcgcg tcagcgggtg
      121 ttggcgggtg tcggggctgg cttaactatg cggcatcaga gcagattgta ctgagagtgc
      181 accatatgcg gtgtgaaata ccgcacagat gcgtaaggag aaaataccgc atcaggcgcc
      241 attcgccatt caggctgcgc aactgttggg aagggcgatc ggtgcgggcc tcttcgctat
      301 tacgccagct ggcgaaaggg ggatgtgctg caaggcgatt aagttgggta acgccagggt
      361 tttcccagtc acgacgttgt aaaacgacgg ccagtgaatt gacgcgtatt gggattaaag
      421 gctggtactt ggaacctgca agccgtgcat ttggaacctc ggactcaagt gcctattacg
      481 taattccaca gcgtcccggc ctccaggccg tttcccgagc cctccagcgg agcgggggat
      541 aaggttacca cgcccgcggt ggccggggac actctgagtt tcgcgtgtgg cttttaggga
      601 cgtttatatt tgaatttccc tgaaccgccg agtgtgggcg gtggcgcaga tccgtcccgg
      661 aaacctccgg gctccttccc gcctttctca ggcccggccc ctccaagggg tccccgcggg
      721 gcggcgggag ggccctgggc ccagagccgc gcgggtgggc agtcccaggc gtccttcctt
      781 acagccctga gcctggtccg ggaaccgccc agccgggagg gccgagctga cggttgccca
      841 agggccagat tttaaattta caggcccggc ccccgaaccg ccgaagcgcg ctgcctgctc
      901 cccattggcc catggtagtc acgtggaggc gccggggcgt gccggccatg ttggggagtg
      961 cggcgccgcg gcccgcgcca cctccgcccc ccgcggcttg cctccagccc gcccctcccg
     1021 gccctcctcc ccccgcccgc cgctccgtgc agcctgagag gaaacaaagt gctgcgagca
     1081 ggagacggcg gcggcgcgaa ccctgctggg cctccagtca ccctcgtctt gcattttccc
     1141 gcgtgcgtgt gtgagtgggt gtgtgtgttt tcttacaaag ggtatttcgc gatcgatcga
     1201 ttgattcgta gttccccccc gcgcgccttt gccctttgtg ctgtaatcga gctcccgcca
     1261 tcccaggtgc ttctccgttc ctctaaacgc cagcgtctgg acgtgagcgc aggtcgccgg
     1321 tttgtgcctt cggtccccgc ttcgccccct gccgtcccct ccttatcacg gtcccgctcg
     1381 cggcctcgcc gccccgctgt ctccgccgcc cgccatggtg agcaagggcg aggagctgtt
     1441 caccggggtg gtgcccatcc tggtcgagct ggacggcgac gtaaacggcc acaagttcag
     1501 cgtgtccggc gagggcgagg gcgatgccac ctacggcaag ctgaccctga agttcatctg
     1561 caccaccggc aagctgcccg tgccctggcc caccctcgtg accaccctga cctacggcgt
     1621 gcagtgcttc agccgctacc ccgaccacat gaagcagcac gacttcttca agtccgccat
     1681 gcccgaaggc tacgtccagg agcgcaccat cttcttcaag gacgacggca actacaagac
     1741 ccgcgccgag gtgaagttcg agggcgacac cctggtgaac cgcatcgagc tgaagggcat
     1801 cgacttcaag gaggacggca acatcctggg gcacaagctg gagtacaact acaacagcca
     1861 caacgtctat atcatggccg acaagcagaa gaacggcatc aaggtgaact tcaagatccg
     1921 ccacaacatc gaggacggca gcgtgcagct cgccgaccac taccagcaga acacccccat
     1981 cggcgacggc cccgtgctgc tgcccgacaa ccactacctg agcacccagt ccaagctgag
     2041 caaagacccc aacgagaagc gcgatcacat ggtcctgctg gagttcgtga ccgccgccgg
     2101 gatcactctc ggcatggacg agctgtacaa gagcggcctg agaagcagag cccaggccag
     2161 cgcgactgcg acccccgtgc cgccgcggat gggcagccgc gctggcggcc ccaccacgcc
     2221 gctgagcccc acgcgcctgt cgcggctcca ggagaaggag gagctgcgcg agctcaatga
     2281 ccggctggcg gtgtacatcg acaaggtgcg cagcctggag acggagaaca gcgcgctgca
     2341 gctgcaggtg acggagcgcg aggaggtgcg cggccgtgag ctcaccggcc tcaaggcgct
     2401 ctacgagacc gagctggccg acgcgcgacg cgcgctcgac gacacggccc gcgagcgcgc
     2461 caagctgcag atcgagctgg gcaagtgcaa ggcggaacac gaccagctgc tcctcaagtg
     2521 agtgctagct ggcggccgcg ttagcgccaa ggaggggcgg gggcgcaacc gcggcgacca
     2581 gctcaccggg ttctgccgtg gggagggagc agaggccagg atgcacgcgt ccttctgaag
     2641 gaacagggtc tcggtctccg gaaaggagaa agaatctaga gttcatagcg gagcaggggt
     2701 cgcggagggg gctcgagctg tagcgctggg gggccgtgat gcccatttct agattttgga
     2761 tacccgctgg gacgtggtaa gtgcgcgcct gggactgccg agaaggagct cccgctttcg
     2821 cactcgaatc cggggagccg gcgcggagag gcggcccctc aggccccagg tgcggggagc
     2881 tggagcgcga gcgcgcgctc gcgtgcgcgc cccagtttcc ggccggcgcg agacaaagcg
     2941 tctagcggat ttgcagtgcc gggatgggcg gccggggagg actggcagcc cgcctctaga
     3001 atgaatgagc ttcgcgcggg cagagagagg aaggggaggg accttcccgc agcatccgcg
     3061 tctcctgggg gtgggtcccg ctttggcgcg ctcagtcttg gccctgtgac gttttgcgaa
     3121 gattctacgc ctgctttagg cgggagagag aggcggagat cccaatggcg cgccgagctt
     3181 ggcgtaatca tggtcatagc tgtttcctgt gtgaaattgt tatccgctca caattccaca
     3241 caacatacga gccggaagca taaagtgtaa agcctggggt gcctaatgag tgagctaact
     3301 cacattaatt gcgttgcgct cactgcccgc tttccagtcg ggaaacctgt cgtgccagct
     3361 gcattaatga atcggccaac gcgcggggag aggcggtttg cgtattgggc gctcttccgc
     3421 ttcctcgctc actgactcgc tgcgctcggt cgttcggctg cggcgagcgg tatcagctca
     3481 ctcaaaggcg gtaatacggt tatccacaga atcaggggat aacgcaggaa agaacatgtg
     3541 agcaaaaggc cagcaaaagg ccaggaaccg taaaaaggcc gcgttgctgg cgtttttcca
     3601 taggctccgc ccccctgacg agcatcacaa aaatcgacgc tcaagtcaga ggtggcgaaa
     3661 cccgacagga ctataaagat accaggcgtt tccccctgga agctccctcg tgcgctctcc
     3721 tgttccgacc ctgccgctta ccggatacct gtccgccttt ctcccttcgg gaagcgtggc
     3781 gctttctcat agctcacgct gtaggtatct cagttcggtg taggtcgttc gctccaagct
     3841 gggctgtgtg cacgaacccc ccgttcagcc cgaccgctgc gccttatccg gtaactatcg
     3901 tcttgagtcc aacccggtaa gacacgactt atcgccactg gcagcagcca ctggtaacag
     3961 gattagcaga gcgaggtatg taggcggtgc tacagagttc ttgaagtggt ggcctaacta
     4021 cggctacact agaagaacag tatttggtat ctgcgctctg ctgaagccag ttaccttcgg
     4081 aaaaagagtt ggtagctctt gatccggcaa acaaaccacc gctggtagcg gtggtttttt
     4141 tgtttgcaag cagcagatta cgcgcagaaa aaaaggatct caagaagatc ctttgatctt
     4201 ttctacgggg tctgacgctc agtggaacga aaactcacgt taagggattt tggtcatgag
     4261 attatcaaaa aggatcttca cctagatcct tttaaattaa aaatgaagtt ttaaatcaat
     4321 ctaaagtata tatgagtaaa cttggtctga cagttaccaa tgcttaatca gtgaggcacc
     4381 tatctcagcg atctgtctat ttcgttcatc catagttgcc tgactccccg tcgtgtagat
     4441 aactacgata cgggagggct taccatctgg ccccagtgct gcaatgatac cgcgagaccc
     4501 acgctcaccg gctccagatt tatcagcaat aaaccagcca gccggaaggg ccgagcgcag
     4561 aagtggtcct gcaactttat ccgcctccat ccagtctatt aattgttgcc gggaagctag
     4621 agtaagtagt tcgccagtta atagtttgcg caacgttgtt gccattgcta caggcatcgt
     4681 ggtgtcacgc tcgtcgtttg gtatggcttc attcagctcc ggttcccaac gatcaaggcg
     4741 agttacatga tcccccatgt tgtgcaaaaa agcggttagc tccttcggtc ctccgatcgt
     4801 tgtcagaagt aagttggccg cagtgttatc actcatggtt atggcagcac tgcataattc
     4861 tcttactgtc atgccatccg taagatgctt ttctgtgact ggtgagtact caaccaagtc
     4921 attctgagaa tagtgtatgc ggcgaccgag ttgctcttgc ccggcgtcaa tacgggataa
     4981 taccgcgcca catagcagaa ctttaaaagt gctcatcatt ggaaaacgtt cttcggggcg
     5041 aaaactctca aggatcttac cgctgttgag atccagttcg atgtaaccca ctcgtgcacc
     5101 caactgatct tcagcatctt ttactttcac cagcgtttct gggtgagcaa aaacaggaag
     5161 gcaaaatgcc gcaaaaaagg gaataagggc gacacggaaa tgttgaatac tcatactctt
     5221 cctttttcaa tattattgaa gcatttatca gggttattgt ctcatgagcg gatacatatt
     5281 tgaatgtatt tagaaaaata aacaaatagg ggttccgcgc acatttcccc gaaaagtgcc
     5341 acctgacgtc taagaaacca ttattatcat gacattaacc tataaaaata ggcgtatcac
     5401 gaggcccttt cgtc
//
