[The description below was written by a language model from this plasmid's Addgene catalogue record and the feature table of its GenBank file.]
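Description:
AICSDP-10:LMNB1-mEGFP is a 5.4 kb circular donor template plasmid built on the pUC57 cloning backbone and designed for CRISPR/Cas9-mediated homology-directed repair at the human LMNB1 locus, which encodes lamin B1. It is maintained in E. coli at high copy through the ColE1/pUC-type origin and selected with ampicillin via the bla (AmpR) gene and its own promoter. The remnants of the lacZ region (lac promoter, lac operator, CAP binding site) and the flanking M13 forward and reverse primer sites are standard backbone features that bracket the insert and serve for sequence verification.

The roughly 2.7 kb insert consists of two human LMNB1 homology arms surrounding a mammalian codon-optimized mEGFP coding sequence (EGFP with the monomerizing A206K mutation) followed by a short ten-residue peptide linker. Only mEGFP is annotated in the feature table; the homology arms and linker are not marked as features, but by position they occupy the unannotated sequence on either side of the fluorescent protein between the M13 sites. No mammalian promoter is annotated and none is expected, despite the "mammalian expression" classification. The tag is meant to be integrated in frame at the N-terminus of the endogenous gene, so that the mEGFP–lamin B1 fusion is expressed under native LMNB1 regulation. The arms carry point mutations that disrupt the crRNA binding sites used, preventing Cas9 from cutting the donor or re-cutting the edited allele.

The plasmid has been used together with locus-specific Cas9 reagents to tag LMNB1 in WTC human induced pluripotent stem cells. The depositor notes that edited populations can vary in fluorescence intensity, so sorting, subcloning and PCR-based screening are recommended to find precisely edited clones.
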