Addgene plasmid #87422: AICSDP-10:LMNB1-mEGFP
Purpose: Homology arms and linker-mEGFP sequence for N-terminus tagging of human LMNB1
Depositing lab: Allen Institute for Cell Science. Depositing organization: Allen Institute. Publication: Systematic gene tagging using CRISPR/Cas9 in human stem cells to illuminate cell organization. Roberts B, Haupt A, Tucker A, Grancharova T, Arakaki J, Fuqua MA, Nelson A, Hookway C, Ludmann SA, Mueller IA, Yang R, Horwitz R, Rafelski SM, Gunawardane RN. Mol Biol Cell. 2017 Oct 15;28(21):2854-2874. doi: 10.1091/mbc.E17-03-0209. Epub 2017 Aug 16. PubMed 28814507.
Backbone
  Vector backbone: pUC57
  Vector type: Mammalian Expression, CRISPR ; Donor Template
Growth in bacteria
  Bacterial resistance: Ampicillin, 100 μg/mL
  Growth temperature: 37°C
  Growth strain: DH5alpha
  Copy number: High Copy
Gene/Insert
  Gene/Insert name: LMNB1 Homology Arms with mEGFP-linker (alt name: LMNB1)
  Species: H. sapiens (human)
  Insert size (bp): 2743
  Mutation: homology arms contain point mutations to disrupt crRNA binding sites used
  Entrez Gene: LMNB1 (a.k.a. ADLD, LMN, LMN2, LMNB, MCPH26)
  Tag / fusion protein: mEGFP-linker (N terminal on insert)
  Cloning method: Unknown
  Sequencing primers: 5′ M13-F20; 3′ M13-Rev
Terms and licenses: Academic/Nonprofit Terms; Industry Terms
Depositor comments: This plasmid has been used with locus-specific CRISPR/Cas9 to add a mEGFP tag to the N-terminus of human LMNB1 in WTC human induced pluripotent stem cells by the Allen Institute for Cell Science. Linker (AA) sequence: SGLRSRAQAS. After protein tagging using this donor template plasmid and CRISPR/Cas9 reagents, transfected cells may exhibit varying intensity levels of fluorescence, likely due to editing precision. To obtain cells of uniform intensity levels, see our protocol for fluorescence-assisted cell sorting and subcloning of transfected cells (https://www.allencell.org/instructional-videos-and-tutorials-for-cell-methods.html) Further, we recommend PCR-based assays for identifying precisely edited clones as previously described (https://www.molbiolcell.org/doi/abs/10.1091/mbc.e17-03-0209) For more information on the entire plasmid collection, please see https://www.addgene.org/allen-institute-cell-science/ . Please visit https://www.biorxiv.org/content/early/2017/03/31/123042 for bioRxiv preprint.
How to cite: AICSDP-10:LMNB1-mEGFP was a gift from Allen Institute for Cell Science (Addgene plasmid # 87422 ; http://n2t.net/addgene:87422 ; RRID:Addgene_87422)
