>Addgene plasmid #87422 | AICSDP-10:LMNB1-mEGFP | depositor partial sequence | sequence record 170442 | LMNB1 Homology Arms and mEGFP-linker
TAAAGGCTGGTACTTGGAACCTGCAAGCCGTGCATTTGGAACCTCGGACTCAAGTGCCTATTACGTAATT
CCACAGCGTCCCGGCCTCCAGGCCGTTTCCCGAGCCCTCCAGCGGAGCGGGGGATAAGGTTACCACGCCC
GCGGTGGCCGGGGACACTCTGAGTTTCGCGTGTGGCTTTTAGGGACGTTTATATTTGAATTTCCCTGAAC
CGCCGAGTGTGGGCGGTGGCGCAGATCCGTCCCGGAAACCTCCGGGCTCCTTCCCGCCTTTCTCAGGCCC
GGCCCCTCCAAGGGGTCCCCGCGGGGCGGCGGGAGGGCCCTGGGCCCAGAGCCGCGCGGGTGGGCAGTCC
CAGGCGTCCTTCCTTACAGCCCTGAGCCTGGTCCGGGAACCGCCCAGCCGGGAGGGCCGAGCTGACGGTT
GCCCAAGGGCCAGATTTTAAATTTACAGGCCCGGCCCCCGAACCGCCGAAGCGCGCTGCCTGCTCCCCAT
TGGCCCATGGTAGTCACGTGGAGGCGCCGGGGCGTGCCGGCCATGTTGGGGAGTGCGGCGCCGCGGCCCG
CGCCACCTCCGCCCCCCGCGGCTTGCCTCCAGCCCGCCCCTCCCGGCCCTCCTCCCCCCGCCCGCCGCTC
CGTGCAGCCTGAGAGGAAACAAAGTGCTGCGAGCAGGAGACGGCGGCGGCGCGAACCCTGCTGGGCCTCC
AGTCACCCTCGTCTTGCATTTTCCCGCGTGCGTGTGTGAGTGGGTGTGTGTGTTTTCTTACAAAGGGTAT
TTCGCGATCGATCGATTGATTCGTAGTTCCCCCCCGCGCGCCTTTGCCCTTTGTGCTGTAATCGAGCTCC
CGCCATCCCAGGTGCTTCTCCGTTCCTCTAAACGCCAGCGTCTGGACGTGAGCGCAGGTCGCCGGTTTGT
GCCTTCGGTCCCCGCTTCGCCCCCTGCCGTCCCCTCCTTATCACGGTCCCGCTCGCGGCCTCGCCGCCCC
GCTGTCTCCGCCGCCCGCCATGGTGAGCAAGGGCGAGGAGCTGTTCACCGGGGTGGTGCCCATCCTGGTC
GAGCTGGACGGCGACGTAAACGGCCACAAGTTCAGCGTGTCCGGCGAGGGCGAGGGCGATGCCACCTACG
GCAAGCTGACCCTGAAGTTCATCTGCACCACCGGCAAGCTGCCCGTGCCCTGGCCCACCCTCGTGACCAC
CCTGACCTACGGCGTGCAGTGCTTCAGCCGCTACCCCGACCACATGAAGCAGCACGACTTCTTCAAGTCC
GCCATGCCCGAAGGCTACGTCCAGGAGCGCACCATCTTCTTCAAGGACGACGGCAACTACAAGACCCGCG
CCGAGGTGAAGTTCGAGGGCGACACCCTGGTGAACCGCATCGAGCTGAAGGGCATCGACTTCAAGGAGGA
CGGCAACATCCTGGGGCACAAGCTGGAGTACAACTACAACAGCCACAACGTCTATATCATGGCCGACAAG
CAGAAGAACGGCATCAAGGTGAACTTCAAGATCCGCCACAACATCGAGGACGGCAGCGTGCAGCTCGCCG
ACCACTACCAGCAGAACACCCCCATCGGCGACGGCCCCGTGCTGCTGCCCGACAACCACTACCTGAGCAC
CCAGTCCAAGCTGAGCAAAGACCCCAACGAGAAGCGCGATCACATGGTCCTGCTGGAGTTCGTGACCGCC
GCCGGGATCACTCTCGGCATGGACGAGCTGTACAAGAGCGGCCTGAGAAGCAGAGCCCAGGCCAGCGCGA
CTGCGACCCCCGTGCCGCCGCGGATGGGCAGCCGCGCTGGCGGCCCCACCACGCCGCTGAGCCCCACGCG
CCTGTCGCGGCTCCAGGAGAAGGAGGAGCTGCGCGAGCTCAATGACCGGCTGGCGGTGTACATCGACAAG
GTGCGCAGCCTGGAGACGGAGAACAGCGCGCTGCAGCTGCAGGTGACGGAGCGCGAGGAGGTGCGCGGCC
GTGAGCTCACCGGCCTCAAGGCGCTCTACGAGACCGAGCTGGCCGACGCGCGACGCGCGCTCGACGACAC
GGCCCGCGAGCGCGCCAAGCTGCAGATCGAGCTGGGCAAGTGCAAGGCGGAACACGACCAGCTGCTCCTC
AAGTGAGTGCTAGCTGGCGGCCGCGTTAGCGCCAAGGAGGGGCGGGGGCGCAACCGCGGCGACCAGCTCA
CCGGGTTCTGCCGTGGGGAGGGAGCAGAGGCCAGGATGCACGCGTCCTTCTGAAGGAACAGGGTCTCGGT
CTCCGGAAAGGAGAAAGAATCTAGAGTTCATAGCGGAGCAGGGGTCGCGGAGGGGGCTCGAGCTGTAGCG
CTGGGGGGCCGTGATGCCCATTTCTAGATTTTGGATACCCGCTGGGACGTGGTAAGTGCGCGCCTGGGAC
TGCCGAGAAGGAGCTCCCGCTTTCGCACTCGAATCCGGGGAGCCGGCGCGGAGAGGCGGCCCCTCAGGCC
CCAGGTGCGGGGAGCTGGAGCGCGAGCGCGCGCTCGCGTGCGCGCCCCAGTTTCCGGCCGGCGCGAGACA
AAGCGTCTAGCGGATTTGCAGTGCCGGGATGGGCGGCCGGGGAGGACTGGCAGCCCGCCTCTAGAATGAA
TGAGCTTCGCGCGGGCAGAGAGAGGAAGGGGAGGGACCTTCCCGCAGCATCCGCGTCTCCTGGGGGTGGG
TCCCGCTTTGGCGCGCTCAGTCTTGGCCCTGTGACGTTTTGCGAAGATTCTACGCCTGCTTTAGGCGGGA
GAGAGAGGCGGAG
